Addgene plasmid #239371: PKA1317
Purpose: S.cerevisiae Sla1-SH3#1-2 (5-131) W108A (mutation preventing binding to 2nd SH3)
Depositing lab: Kathryn Ayscough. Depositing organization: University of Sheffield.
Backbone
  Vector backbone: pGEX6P1
  Backbone size w/o insert (bp): 5000
  Total vector size (bp): 5400
  Vector type: Bacterial Expression
Growth in bacteria
  Bacterial resistance: Ampicillin, 100 μg/mL
  Growth temperature: 37°C
  Growth strain: DH5alpha
  Copy number: Unknown
Gene/Insert
  Gene/Insert name: SLA1 (5-131)
  Species: S. cerevisiae (budding yeast)
  Insert size (bp): 400
  Mutation: W108A
  GenBank ID: YBL007C
  Tag / fusion protein: GST
Terms and licenses: Academic/Nonprofit Terms; Industry Terms: Not Available to Industry
How to cite: PKA1317 was a gift from Kathryn Ayscough (Addgene plasmid # 239371 ; http://n2t.net/addgene:239371 ; RRID:Addgene_239371)
