[The description below was written by a language model from this plasmid's Addgene catalogue record and pLannotate feature annotations shown in this document.]
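Description:
PKA1317 is a bacterial expression plasmid built on the pGEX6P1 backbone for producing a GST-fused fragment of the budding yeast endocytic protein Sla1 in E. coli. The sequenced record is about 5.4 kb. It replicates from a ColE1/pMB1-type origin and is selected with ampicillin through the β-lactamase (AmpR) gene and its own promoter. The feature table also picks up backbone remnants typical of this vector family: short rop and bom fragments, a lac promoter/operator with a lacZα segment, and a small yciV (trpH) fragment spanning the origin of the record. None of these is part of the expression payload.

The expression cassette is driven by the strong hybrid tac promoter followed by a lac operator, and the plasmid carries its own lacI gene. Transcription is therefore held off by lac repressor and switched on with IPTG. Downstream lies the Schistosoma japonicum glutathione S-transferase coding sequence, followed after a short linker by a roughly 380 bp SLA1 fragment on the same strand, giving an N-terminal GST fusion. In pGEX-6P vectors this linker normally encodes a PreScission protease site for tag removal, although that site is not annotated in the table.

The insert encodes residues 5–131 of Sla1 (YBL007C), covering the first two SH3 domains, and carries a W108A substitution recorded as preventing binding to the second SH3 domain. Sla1 is a component of the PAN1 actin-regulatory complex that couples endocytic sites to the cortical actin cytoskeleton. The record does not state specific applications, but the design suits purifying the mutant SH3 tandem on glutathione resin for pull-down or in vitro binding assays. There it would likely act as a binding-deficient comparison for the wild-type fragment.
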