Features (pLannotate 1.2.2; 17 found; start..end, strand, type, name):
    184..212     +  promoter       tac promoter: strong E. coli promoter; hybrid between the trp and lac UV5 promoters
    220..236     +  protein_bind   lac operator: The lac repressor binds to the lac operator to inhibit transcription in E. coli. This inhibition can be relieved by adding lactose or isopropyl-β-D-thiogalactopyranoside (IPTG). lac repressor encoded by lacI
    259..912     +  CDS            GST26_SCHJA: Experimental evidence at protein level: Swiss-Prot protein existence level 1. GST isoenzymes appear to play a central role in the parasite detoxification system. Other functions are also suspected including a role in increasing the solubility of haematin in the parasite gut. From Schistosoma japonicum (Blood fluke).
    952..1332    +  CDS            SLA1 (fragment): SLA1_YEAST - Experimental evidence at protein level: Swiss-Prot protein existence level 1. Component of the PAN1 actin cytoskeleton-regulatory complex required for the internalization of endosomes during actin-coupled endocytosis. The complex links the site of endocytosis to the cell membrane-associated actin cytoskeleton. Mediates uptake of external molecules and vacuolar degradation of plasma membrane proteins. Plays a role in the proper organization of the cell membrane-associated actin cytoskeleton and promotes its destabilization. From Saccharomyces cerevisiae (strain ATCC 204508 / S288c)
   1376..1415    +  CDS            rop (fragment): Rop protein, which maintains plasmids at low copy number; rop
   1517..1557    +  misc_feature   bom (fragment): basis of mobility region from pBR322
   1662..1766    +  promoter       AmpR promoter: bla
   1767..2627    +  CDS            AmpR: β-lactamase; bla; confers resistance to ampicillin, carbenicillin, and related antibiotics
   2798..3386    +  rep_origin     ori: high-copy-number ColE1/pMB1/pBR322/pUC origin of replication
   3572..3623    -  misc_feature   bom (fragment): basis of mobility region from pBR322
   3630..3707    +  promoter       lacI promoter: lacI
   3708..4790    +  CDS            lacI: lac repressor; lacI; The lac repressor binds to the lac operator to inhibit transcription in E. coli. This inhibition can be relieved by adding lactose or isopropyl-β-D-thiogalactopyranoside (IPTG).
   4803..4824    +  protein_bind   CAP binding site: CAP binding activates transcription in the presence of cAMP. E. coli catabolite activator protein
   4839..4869    +  promoter       lac promoter: promoter for the E. coli lac operon
   4877..4893    +  protein_bind   lac operator: The lac repressor binds to the lac operator to inhibit transcription in E. coli. This inhibition can be relieved by adding lactose or isopropyl-β-D-thiogalactopyranoside (IPTG). lac repressor encoded by lacI
   4913..5086    +  CDS            lacZα: LacZα fragment of β-galactosidase; lacZ fragment
   5350..108     -  CDS            yciV (fragment) (across the origin): RNAAM_ECOLI - Also known as trpH From Escherichia coli (strain K12).
>Addgene plasmid #239371 | PKA1317 | addgene full sequence | sequence record 478756 | Addgene NGS Result
TAGCTTATCGACTGCACGGTGCACCAATGCTTCTGGCGTCAGGCAGCCATCGGAAGCTGTGGTATGGCTG
TGCAGGTCGTAAATCACTGCATAATTCGTGTCGCTCAAGGCGCACTCCCGTTCTGGATAATGTTTTTTGC
GCCGACATCATAACGGTTCTGGCAAATATTCTGAAATGAGCTGTTGACAATTAATCATCGGCTCGTATAA
TGTGTGGAATTGTGAGCGGATAACAATTTCACACAGGAAACAGTATTCATGTCCCCTATACTAGGTTATT
GGAAAATTAAGGGCCTTGTGCAACCCACTCGACTTCTTTTGGAATATCTTGAAGAAAAATATGAAGAGCA
TTTGTATGAGCGCGATGAAGGTGATAAATGGCGAAACAAAAAGTTTGAATTGGGTTTGGAGTTTCCCAAT
CTTCCTTATTATATTGATGGTGATGTTAAATTAACACAGTCTATGGCCATCATACGTTATATAGCTGACA
AGCACAACATGTTGGGTGGTTGTCCAAAAGAGCGTGCAGAGATTTCAATGCTTGAAGGAGCGGTTTTGGA
TATTAGATACGGTGTTTCGAGAATTGCATATAGTAAAGACTTTGAAACTCTCAAAGTTGATTTTCTTAGC
AAGCTACCTGAAATGCTGAAAATGTTCGAAGATCGTTTATGTCATAAAACATATTTAAATGGTGATCATG
TAACCCATCCTGACTTCATGTTGTATGACGCTCTTGATGTTGTTTTATACATGGACCCAATGTGCCTGGA
TGCGTTCCCAAAATTAGTTTGTTTTAAAAAACGTATTGAAGCTATCCCACAAATTGATAAGTACTTGAAA
TCCAGCAAGTATATAGCATGGCCTTTGCAGGGCTGGCAAGCCACGTTTGGTGGTGGCGACCATCCTCCAA
AATCGGATCTGGAAGTTCTGTTCCAGGGGCCCCTGGGATCCCTGGGCATCTATAGGGCCGTCTATGCCTA
TGAGCCGCAGACACCAGAAGAACTGGCCATCCAAGAAGACGATCTGTTGTACCTCTTACAGAAGTCAGAC
ATTGACGATTGGTGGACAGTAAAGAAAAGAGTCATTGGTTCCGATAGCGAAGAACCGGTGGGTCTAGTGC
CCTCCACTTACATTGAAGAAGCTCCTGTTTTGAAGAAGGTAAGAGCCATTTATGATTATGAACAGGTGCA
AAATGCTGATGAAGAATTGACGTTTCATGAAAATGACGTTTTTGATGTATTCGATGATAAAGATGCTGAT
GCGCTGTTGGTTAAGTCTACCGTTTCCAATGAATTCGGCTTCATTCCAGGCAATTACGTCGAACCAGAGA
ATTGATGAGTCGACTCGAGCGGCCGCATCGTGACTGACTGACGATCTGCCTCGCGCGTTTCGGTGATGAC
GGTGAAAACCTCTGACACATGCAGCTCCCGGAGACGGTCACAGCTTGTCTGTAAGCGGATGCCGGGAGCA
GACAAGCCCGTCAGGGCGCGTCAGCGGGTGTTGGCGGGTGTCGGGGCGCAGCCATGACCCAGTCACGTAG
CGATAGCGGAGTGTATAATTCTTGAAGACGAAAGGGCCTCGTGATACGCCTATTTTTATAGGTTAATGTC
ATGATAATAATGGTTTCTTAGACGTCAGGTGGCACTTTTCGGGGAAATGTGCGCGGAACCCCTATTTGTT
TATTTTTCTAAATACATTCAAATATGTATCCGCTCATGAGACAATAACCCTGATAAATGCTTCAATAATA
TTGAAAAAGGAAGAGTATGAGTATTCAACATTTCCGTGTCGCCCTTATTCCCTTTTTTGCGGCATTTTGC
CTTCCTGTTTTTGCTCACCCAGAAACGCTGGTGAAAGTAAAAGATGCTGAAGATCAGTTGGGTGCACGAG
TGGGTTACATCGAACTGGATCTCAACAGCGGTAAGATCCTTGAGAGTTTTCGCCCCGAAGAACGTTTTCC
AATGATGAGCACTTTTAAAGTTCTGCTATGTGGCGCGGTATTATCCCGTGTTGACGCCGGGCAAGAGCAA
CTCGGTCGCCGCATACACTATTCTCAGAATGACTTGGTTGAGTACTCACCAGTCACAGAAAAGCATCTTA
CGGATGGCATGACAGTAAGAGAATTATGCAGTGCTGCCATAACCATGAGTGATAACACTGCGGCCAACTT
ACTTCTGACAACGATCGGAGGACCGAAGGAGCTAACCGCTTTTTTGCACAACATGGGGGATCATGTAACT
CGCCTTGATCGTTGGGAACCGGAGCTGAATGAAGCCATACCAAACGACGAGCGTGACACCACGATGCCTG
CAGCAATGGCAACAACGTTGCGCAAACTATTAACTGGCGAACTACTTACTCTAGCTTCCCGGCAACAATT
AATAGACTGGATGGAGGCGGATAAAGTTGCAGGACCACTTCTGCGCTCGGCCCTTCCGGCTGGCTGGTTT
ATTGCTGATAAATCTGGAGCCGGTGAGCGTGGGTCTCGCGGTATCATTGCAGCACTGGGGCCAGATGGTA
AGCCCTCCCGTATCGTAGTTATCTACACGACGGGGAGTCAGGCAACTATGGATGAACGAAATAGACAGAT
CGCTGAGATAGGTGCCTCACTGATTAAGCATTGGTAACTGTCAGACCAAGTTTACTCATATATACTTTAG
ATTGATTTAAAACTTCATTTTTAATTTAAAAGGATCTAGGTGAAGATCCTTTTTGATAATCTCATGACCA
AAATCCCTTAACGTGAGTTTTCGTTCCACTGAGCGTCAGACCCCGTAGAAAAGATCAAAGGATCTTCTTG
AGATCCTTTTTTTCTGCGCGTAATCTGCTGCTTGCAAACAAAAAAACCACCGCTACCAGCGGTGGTTTGT
TTGCCGGATCAAGAGCTACCAACTCTTTTTCCGAAGGTAACTGGCTTCAGCAGAGCGCAGATACCAAATA
CTGTCCTTCTAGTGTAGCCGTAGTTAGGCCACCACTTCAAGAACTCTGTAGCACCGCCTACATACCTCGC
TCTGCTAATCCTGTTACCAGTGGCTGCTGCCAGTGGCGATAAGTCGTGTCTTACCGGGTTGGACTCAAGA
CGATAGTTACCGGATAAGGCGCAGCGGTCGGGCTGAACGGGGGGTTCGTGCACACAGCCCAGCTTGGAGC
GAACGACCTACACCGAACTGAGATACCTACAGCGTGAGCTATGAGAAAGCGCCACGCTTCCCGAAGGGAG
AAAGGCGGACAGGTATCCGGTAAGCGGCAGGGTCGGAACAGGAGAGCGCACGAGGGAGCTTCCAGGGGGA
AACGCCTGGTATCTTTATAGTCCTGTCGGGTTTCGCCACCTCTGACTTGAGCGTCGATTTTTGTGATGCT
CGTCAGGGGGGCGGAGCCTATGGAAAAACGCCAGCAACGCGGCCTTTTTACGGTTCCTGGCCTTTTGCTG
GCCTTTTGCTCACATGTTCTTTCCTGCGTTATCCCCTGATTCTGTGGATAACCGTATTACCGCCTTTGAG
TGAGCTGATACCGCTCGCCGCAGCCGAACGACCGAGCGCAGCGAGTCAGTGAGCGAGGAAGCGGAAGAGC
GCCTGATGCGGTATTTTCTCCTTACGCATCTGTGCGGTATTTCACACCGCATAAATTCCGACACCATCGA
ATGGCGCAAAACCTTTCGCGGTATGGCATGATAGCGCCCGGAAGAGAGTCAATTCAGGGTGGTGAATGTG
AAACCAGTAACGTTATACGATGTCGCAGAGTATGCCGGTGTCTCTTATCAGACCGTTTCCCGCGTGGTGA
ACCAGGCCAGCCACGTTTCTGCGAAAACGCGGGAAAAAGTGGAAGCGGCGATGGCGGAGCTGAATTACAT
TCCCAACCGCGTGGCACAACAACTGGCGGGCAAACAGTCGTTGCTGATTGGCGTTGCCACCTCCAGTCTG
GCCCTGCACGCGCCGTCGCAAATTGTCGCGGCGATTAAATCTCGCGCCGATCAACTGGGTGCCAGCGTGG
TGGTGTCGATGGTAGAACGAAGCGGCGTCGAAGCCTGTAAAGCGGCGGTGCACAATCTTCTCGCGCAACG
CGTCAGTGGGCTGATCATTAACTATCCGCTGGATGACCAGGATGCCATTGCTGTGGAAGCTGCCTGCACT
AATGTTCCGGCGTTATTTCTTGATGTCTCTGACCAGACACCCATCAACAGTATTATTTTCTCCCATGAAG
ACGGTACGCGACTGGGCGTGGAGCATCTGGTCGCATTGGGTCACCAGCAAATCGCGCTGTTAGCGGGCCC
ATTAAGTTCTGTCTCGGCGCGTCTGCGTCTGGCTGGCTGGCATAAATATCTCACTCGCAATCAAATTCAG
CCGATAGCGGAACGGGAAGGCGACTGGAGTGCCATGTCCGGTTTTCAACAAACCATGCAAATGCTGAATG
AGGGCATCGTTCCCACTGCGATGCTGGTTGCCAACGATCAGATGGCGCTGGGCGCAATGCGCGCCATTAC
CGAGTCCGGGCTGCGCGTTGGTGCGGATATCTCGGTAGTGGGATACGACGATACCGAAGACAGCTCATGT
TATATCCCGCCGTTAACCACCATCAAACAGGATTTTCGCCTGCTGGGGCAAACCAGCGTGGACCGCTTGC
TGCAACTCTCTCAGGGCCAGGCGGTGAAGGGCAATCAGCTGTTGCCCGTCTCACTGGTGAAAAGAAAAAC
CACGCTAGCGCCCAATACGCAAACCGCCTCTCCCCGCGCGTTGGCCGATTCATTAATGCAGCTGGCACGA
CAGGTTTCCCGACTGGAAAGCGGGCAGTGAGCGCAACGCAATTAATGTAAGTTAGCTCACTCATTAGGCA
CCCCAGGCTTTACACTTTATGCTTCCGGCTCGTATGTTGTGTGGAATTGTGAGCGGATAACAATTTCACA
CAGGAAACAGCTATGACCATGATTACGGATTCACTGGCCGTCGTTTTACAACGTCGTGACTGGGAAAACC
CTGGCGTTACCCAACTTAATCGCCTTGCAGCACATCCCCCTTTCGCCAGCTGGCGTAATAGCGAAGAGGC
CCGCACCGATCGCCCTTCCCAACAGTTGCGCAGCCTGAATGGCGAATGGCGCTTTGCCTGGTTTCCGGCA
CCAGAAGCGGTGCCGGAAAGCTGGCTGGAGTGCGATCTTCCTGAGGCCGATACTGTCGTCGTCCCCTCAA
ACTGGCAGATGCACGGTTACGATGCGCCCATCTACACCAACGTGACCTATCCCATTACGGTCAATCCGCC
GTTTGTTCCCACGGAGAATCCGACGGGTTGTTACTCGCTCACATTTAATGTTGATGAAAGCTGGCTACAG
GAAGGCCAGACGCGAATTATTTTTGATGGCGTTGGAAT
